>Addgene plasmid #59635 | pBS-SK(-) Dmel Or2a | addgene partial sequence | sequence record 96963 | M13pUC-Fwd 5'-CCCAGTCACGACGTTGTAAAACG-3'
TGTAATACGACTCACTATAGGGCGAATTGGGTACCGGGCCCCCCCTCGAGTTTTTTTTTTTTTTTTTTGT
TATATTATCTGATATATTTTTCTGCTATTGTGCTTTAAAATTTTTCTCCCCAAAAAGAGATTATAAAGTT
CTTACTTGGCCCTCAGCAAGAGTGTGAAAACAGAGTATGTGAACCTCATGACCTGCTCGAAGGTCTCCAG
CGAGAGTGCGATGTAGTTGCCTGCGTAGATAAGAGAAGGCCGCTGCGTCCTGGCCAGGGTGAAGAGCAGT
TCGCGCTTGAACTTGGGCAGCTGTTCTATCCAGTTGCAATCGTAGAAGGCATCGCACAGCGCCTCGCTCT
GTGTCCGCATCCTGTCCCCAAAATAGCAGATTACAAACACCTCCAAGGTGACGGCCGAGAAAAATACAAT
CGAGATGATCATGGCGGTGTGGTCGTGGTCATCCGCTACGTACAGGAAGTGCATGGCGACGGTACACTGG
ACGGCGGCGGAGCAGACGAACTGGGCCATGCAGGGCACTGAAAGGACCCGCTGAATGATCTCCCTCAGCC
GATGGACCCGCGCCAGATCGCGGATGCACTCGATGAGTTCCTGGTACACCTCCTCCCGCCAGGCTTCATA
TGTCTGCCCTTTATTGGACTTTTCCGTCCTGCAGCCAATCCGCCGCACCCTCAGCTCCAAAGCACGCATA
TGACCCGTGAGCAGGCAGAGAAACGCAGGCGGATAGGAGTCACTAGCGCAGTTCTGTATAGCCTGCACTA
TCAAGCCGAAGAGCTGGTAGATATTGATGAGCACATAGTTTCTGGTGGAGTGCATCCAGTCAACGCCGAA
CCAGGCCGGATACAGGAGCTCTCGATCCGGGCGAACGACCACGCGGACGCAACTCAAAGTAGTGCCAAAT
ACGAAAATACTGGCAAAGGTGCGGAAGGTGCCCTGTGCGATATTCACTTCCTTCCTCAAGGCAGAAATCT
CCTCGGGATCGCCCACCAGCCGGGCTCTAGCGTCCATGAGCCTTAGGAGAGA
