>Addgene plasmid #59635 | pBS-SK(-) Dmel Or2a | addgene partial sequence | sequence record 96964 | M13pUC-Rev 5'-AGCGGATAACAATTTCACACAGG-3'
TGACCATGATTACGCCAAGCTCGAAATTAACCCTCACTAAAGGGAACAAAAGCTGGAGCTCCACCGCGGT
GGCGGCCGCACTAGTGATTGATTTGCCCAAAGGTAACCGAGACAATGGAGAAGCAAGAGGATTTCAAACT
GAACACCCACAGTGCTGTGTACTACCACTGGCGCGTTTGGGAGCTCACTGGCCTGATGCGTCCTCCGGGC
GTTTCAAGCCTGCTTTACGTGGTATACTCCATTACGGTCAACTTGGTGGTCACCGTGCTGTTTCCCTTGA
GCTTGCTGGCCAGGCTGCTGTTCACCACCAACATGGCCGGATTGTGCGAGAACCTGACCATAACTATTAC
CGATATTGTGGCCAATTTGAAGTTTGCGAATGTGTACATGGTGAGGAAGCAGCTCCATGAGATTCGCTCT
CTCCTAAGGCTCATGGACGCTAGAGCCCGGCTGGTGGGCGATCCCGAGGAGATTTCTGCCTTGAGGAAGG
AAGTGAATATCGCACAGGGCACCTTCCGCACCTTTGCCAGTATTTTCGTATTTGGCACTACTTTGAGTTG
CGTCCGCGTGGTCGTTCGCCCGGATCGAGAGCTCCTGTATCCGGCCTGGTTCGGCGTTGACTGGATGCAC
TCCACCAGAAACTATGTGCTCATCAATATCTACCAGCTCTTCGGCTTGATAGTGCAGGCTATACAGAACT
GCGCTAGTGACTCCTATCCGCCTGCGTTTCTCTGCCTGCTCACGGGTCATATGCGTGCTTTGGAGCTGAG
GGTGCGGCGGATTGGCTGCAGGACGGAAAAGTCCAATAAAGGGCAGACATATGAAGCCTGGCGGGAGGAG
GTGTACCAGGAACTCATCGAGTGCATCCGCGATCTGGCGCGGGTCCATCGGCTGAGGGAGATCATTCAGC
GGGTCCTTTCAGTGCCCTGCATGGCCCAGTTCGTCTGCTCCGCCGCCGTCCAGTGTACCGTCGCCATGCA
CTTCCTGTACGTAGCGGATGACCACGACCACACCGCCATGATCATCTCGATTGTATTTTTCTCGGCCGTC
ACCTT
