[The description below was written by a language model from this plasmid's Addgene catalogue record.]
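Description:
pBS-SK(-) Dmel Or2a is a cloning plasmid built on the Stratagene pBluescript SK(-) phagemid backbone (about 2.96 kb without insert) carrying a cDNA-derived insert of roughly 1.3 kb from the Drosophila melanogaster odorant receptor gene Or2a (CG3206, also known by older names such as DOR62 and Or2F.1). It is maintained in E. coli as a high-copy plasmid under ampicillin selection. The repository classifies it as a bacterial expression vector, but its stated purpose is to serve as a probe template rather than to produce protein. No feature table accompanies the record, so the individual backbone elements are not itemised. The cloning method, the restriction sites used and the orientation of the insert are not recorded either.

The insert sits in the polylinker region between the standard M13 forward and reverse primer sites, which are the listed sequencing primers. pBluescript vectors generally flank the polylinker with opposing T3 and T7 phage RNA polymerase promoters. This arrangement allows in vitro transcription of labelled sense or antisense RNA from a linearised template. Because insert orientation is not given, the record does not indicate which promoter would yield the antisense strand.

The declared use is detection of Or2a expression in the fly. This fits the associated study, which mapped the spatial distribution of olfactory receptor transcripts in the Drosophila antenna. Such a probe would typically be used for RNA in situ hybridisation to identify the subset of olfactory sensory neurons that express this receptor.
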