Addgene plasmid #59635: pBS-SK(-) Dmel Or2a
Purpose: Probe for Drosophila melanogaster Or2a expression
Depositing lab: Richard Axel & Leslie Vosshall. Depositing organization: Columbia University. Publication: A spatial map of olfactory receptor expression in the Drosophila antenna. Vosshall LB, Amrein H, Morozov PS, Rzhetsky A, Axel R. Cell. 1999 Mar 5;96(5):725-36. 10.1016/S0092-8674(00)80582-6 PubMed 10089887.
Backbone
  Vector backbone: pBS-SK-
  Backbone manufacturer: Stratagene
  Backbone size w/o insert (bp): 2958
  Vector type: Bacterial Expression
Growth in bacteria
  Bacterial resistance: Ampicillin, 100 μg/mL
  Growth temperature: 37°C
  Growth strain: DH5alpha
  Copy number: High Copy
Gene/Insert
  Gene/Insert name: Or2a
  Species: D. melanogaster (fly)
  Insert size (bp): 1300
  Entrez Gene: Or2a (a.k.a. Dmel_CG3206, 2F.1, 2a, AN4, CG3206, DOR2F.1, DOR62, Dmel\CG3206, Dor62, EG:30B8.7, Or2F.1, Or62, dor62)
  Cloning method: Unknown
  Sequencing primers: 5′ M13-F20; 3′ M13-Rev
Terms and licenses: Academic/Nonprofit Terms; Industry Terms: Not Available to Industry
Depositor comments: source: cDNA
How to cite: pBS-SK(-) Dmel Or2a was a gift from Richard Axel & Leslie Vosshall (Addgene plasmid # 59635 ; http://n2t.net/addgene:59635 ; RRID:Addgene_59635)
